>Addgene plasmid #63596 | pX330A_dCas9-1x2 | addgene partial sequence | sequence record 113842 | M13pUC-Fwd 5'-CCCAGTCACGACGTTGTAAAACG-3'
ACTCACTATAGGGCGAATTGGGTACCGGGCCCCCCCTCGAGGTCCTCCAGCTTTTGTTCCCTTTAGTGAG
GGTTAATTGCGCGCTTGGCGTAATCATGGTCATAGCTGTTTCCTGTGTGAAATTGTTATCCGCTCACAAT
TCCACACAACATACGAGCCGGAAGCATAAAGTGTAAAGCCTGGGGTGCCTAATGAGTGAGCTAACTCACA
TTAATTGCGTTGCGCTCACTGCCCGCTTTCCACCGGTGGTCTCTTCTAGAGGTACCCGTTACATAACTTA
CGGTAAATGGCCCGCCTGGCTGACCGCCCAACGACCCCCGCCCATTGACGTCAATAGTAACGCCAATAGG
GACTTTCCATTGACGTCAATGGGTGGAGTATTTACGGTAAACTGCCCACTTGGCAGTACATCAAGTGTAT
CATATGCCAAGTACGCCCCCTATTGACGTCAATGACGGTAAATGGCCCGCCTGGCATTGTGCCCAGTACA
TGACCTTATGGGACTTTCCTACTTGGCAGTACATCTACGTATTAGTCATCGCTATTACCATGGTCGAGGT
GAGCCCCACGTTCTGCTTCACTCTCCCCATCTCCCCCCCCTCCCCACCCCCAATTTTGTATTTATTTATT
TTTTAATTATTTTGTGCAGCGATGGGGGCGGGGGGGGGGGGGGG
