>Addgene plasmid #63596 | pX330A_dCas9-1x2 | addgene partial sequence | sequence record 113883 | hSpCas9-R1 5'-CGCTCGTGCTTCTTATCCTC-3'
AGCTGTCGTCCACCTTGGCCATCTCGTTGCTGAAGATCTCTTGCAGATAGCAGATCCGGTTCTTCCGTCT
GGTGTATCTTCTTCTGGCGGTTCTCTTCAGCCGGGTGGCCTCGGCTGTTTCGCCGCTGTCGAACAGCAGG
GCTCCGATCAGGTTCTTCTTGATGCTGTGCCGGTCGGTGTTGCCCAGCACCTTGAATTTCTTGCTGGGCA
CCTTGTACTCGTCGGTGATCACGGCCCAGCCCACAGAGTTGGTGCCGATGGCCAGGCCGATGCTGTACTT
CTTGTCGGCTGCTGGGACTCCGTGGATACCGACCTTCCGCTTCTTCTTTGGGGCCATCTTATCGTCATCG
TCTTTGTAATCAATATCATGATCCTTGTAGTCTCCGTCGTGGTCCTTATAGTCCATGGTGGCACCGGTCC
AACCTGAAAAAAAGTGATTTCAGGCAGGTGCTCCAGGTAATTAAACATTAATACCCCACCAACCAACCAT
CCCTTAAACCCTTACCTCTTGCTCAGCTAATTACAGCCCGGAGGAGAAGGGCCGTCCCGCCCGCTCACCT
GTGGGAG
