[The description below was written by a language model from this plasmid's Addgene catalogue record.]
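Description:
pX330A_dCas9-1x2 is a mammalian expression CRISPR plasmid built on a high-copy pUC-origin backbone and selected in bacteria with ampicillin. Part of it derives from an earlier CRISPR vector made by another laboratory, and its stated purpose is to express a catalytically inactive Cas9 (dCas9) together with a guide RNA from one plasmid.

The recorded insert is a human codon-optimised Streptococcus pyogenes dCas9 of about 4.3 kb, driven by the CBh promoter, a compact hybrid chicken β-actin-type promoter that gives strong constitutive expression in many mammalian cell types. The protein carries an N-terminal 3xFLAG tag, which allows detection or immunoprecipitation with anti-FLAG antibodies. The record lists a D1361Y substitution as a mutation in the insert. It does not spell out the nuclease-inactivating changes that define the "dead" form, nor does it describe nuclear localisation signals or the polyadenylation signal. The guide RNA is mentioned only in the purpose statement: the promoter driving it, the scaffold and the cloning sites for the spacer are not stated. The meaning of the "1x2" suffix is not explained either, so any role in a multi-guide assembly scheme cannot be confirmed from these fields.

Because dCas9 binds guide-specified DNA targets without cutting them, a construct of this kind is generally suited to programmable DNA binding in mammalian cells rather than genome cleavage. The associated publication concerns delivery of various CRISPR/Cas9 vectors by DNA microinjection into mouse fertilised oocytes. No feature table was supplied, so this description rests on the catalogue fields alone.
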