Addgene plasmid #63596: pX330A_dCas9-1x2
Purpose: Expresses dCas9 and gRNA
Depositing lab: Takashi Yamamoto. Depositing organization: Hiroshima University. Publication: Production of knockout mice by DNA microinjection of various CRISPR/Cas9 vectors into freeze-thawed fertilized oocytes. Nakagawa Y, Sakuma T, Sakamoto T, Ohmuraya M, Nakagata N, Yamamoto T. BMC Biotechnol. 2015 May 22;15(1):33. 10.1186/s12896-015-0144-x PubMed 25997509.
Backbone
  Vector backbone: pUC ori vector
  Vector type: Mammalian Expression, CRISPR
Growth in bacteria
  Bacterial resistance: Ampicillin, 100 μg/mL
  Growth temperature: 37°C
  Growth strain: Stbl3
  Copy number: High Copy
Gene/Insert
  Gene/Insert name: humanized S. pyogenes dCas9
  Species: S. pyogenes
  Insert size (bp): 4272
  Mutation: D1361Y
  Promoter: CBh
  Tag / fusion protein: 3xFLAG (N terminal on insert)
  Cloning method: Unknown
  Sequencing primers: 5′ T7 (TAATACGACTCACTATAGGG)
Resource information
  A portion of this plasmid was derived from a plasmid made by: Feng Zhang
Terms and licenses: Academic/Nonprofit Terms; Industry Terms: Not Available to Industry
How to cite: pX330A_dCas9-1x2 was a gift from Takashi Yamamoto (Addgene plasmid # 63596 ; http://n2t.net/addgene:63596 ; RRID:Addgene_63596)
